>Addgene plasmid #208587 | XBB.1.5+K478R | addgene full sequence | sequence record 409578 | Addgene NGS Result
GACGGATCGGGAGATCTCCCGATCCCCTATGGTGCACTCTCAGTACAATCTGCTCTGATGCCGCATAGTT
AAGCCAGTATCTGCTCCCTGCTTGTGTGTTGGAGGTCGCTGAGTAGTGCGCGAGCAAAATTTAAGCTACA
ACAAGGCAAGGCTTGACCGACAATTGCATGAAGAATCTGCTTAGGGTTAGGCGTTTTGCGCTGCTTCGCG
ATGTACGGGCCAGATATACGCGTTGACATTGATTATTGACTAGTTATTAATAGTAATCAATTACGGGGTC
ATTAGTTCATAGCCCATATATGGAGTTCCGCGTTACATAACTTACGGTAAATGGCCCGCCTGGCTGACCG
CCCAACGACCCCCGCCCATTGACGTCAATAATGACGTATGTTCCCATAGTAACGCCAATAGGGACTTTCC
ATTGACGTCAATGGGTGGAGTATTTACGGTAAACTGCCCACTTGGCAGTACATCAAGTGTATCATATGCC
AAGTACGCCCCCTATTGACGTCAATGACGGTAAATGGCCCGCCTGGCATTATGCCCAGTACATGACCTTA
TGGGACTTTCCTACTTGGCAGTACATCTACGTATTAGTCATCGCTATTACCATGGTGATGCGGTTTTGGC
AGTACATCAATGGGCGTGGATAGCGGTTTGACTCACGGGGATTTCCAAGTCTCCACCCCATTGACGTCAA
TGGGAGTTTGTTTTGGCACCAAAATCAACGGGACTTTCCAAAATGTCGTAACAACTCCGCCCCATTGACG
CAAATGGGCGGTAGGCGTGTACGGTGGGAGGTCTATATAAGCAGAGCTCTCTGGCTAACTAGAGAACCCA
CTGCTTACTGGCTTATCGAAATTAATACGACTCACTATAGGGAGACCCAAGCTGGCTAGCGTTTAAACTT
AAGCTTATGGCCACCATGTTCGTGTTTCTGGTGCTGCTGCCTCTGGTGTCCAGCCAGTGTGTGAACCTGA
TCACCAGAACACAGTCGTACACCAACAGCTTTACCAGAGGCGTGTACTACCCCGACAAGGTGTTCAGATC
CAGCGTGCTGCACTCTACCCAGGACCTGTTCCTGCCTTTCTTCAGCAACGTGACCTGGTTCCACGCCATC
CACGTGTCCGGCACCAATGGCACCAAGAGATTCGACAACCCCGCGCTGCCCTTCAACGACGGGGTGTACT
TTGCCAGCACCGAGAAGTCCAACATCATCAGAGGCTGGATCTTCGGCACCACACTGGACAGCAAGACCCA
GAGCCTGCTGATCGTGAACAACGCCACCAACGTGGTCATCAAAGTGTGCGAGTTCCAGTTCTGCAACGAC
CCCTTCCTGGACGTCTACCAGAAGAACAACAAGAGCTGGATGGAAAGCGAGTTCCGGGTGTACAGCAGCG
CCAACAACTGCACCTTCGAGTACGTGTCCCAGCCTTTCCTGATGGACCTGGAAGGCAAGGAGGGCAACTT
CAAGAACCTGCGCGAGTTCGTGTTCAAGAACATCGACGGCTACTTCAAGATCTACAGCAAGCACACCCCT
ATCAACCTCGAGCGGGATCTGCCTCAGGGCTTCTCTGCTCTGGAACCCCTGGTGGATCTGCCCATCGGCA
TCAACATCACCCGGTTTCAGACACTGCTGGCCCTGCACAGAAGCTACCTGACACCTGTCGATAGCAGCAG
CGGATGGACAGCTGGTGCCGCCGCTTACTATGTGGGCTACCTGCAGCCTAGAACCTTCCTGCTGAAGTAC
AACGAGAACGGCACCATCACCGACGCCGTGGATTGTGCCCTTGATCCTCTGAGCGAGACAAAGTGCACCC
TGAAGTCCTTCACCGTGGAAAAGGGCATCTACCAGACCAGCAACTTCCGGGTGCAGCCCACCGAATCCAT
CGTGCGGTTCCCCAATATCACCAATCTGTGCCCCTTCCACGAGGTGTTCAATGCCACCACATTCGCCTCT
GTGTACGCCTGGAACCGGAAGCGGATCAGCAATTGCGTGGCCGACTACTCCGTGATCTACAACTTCGCCC
CCTTCTTCGCCTTCAAGTGCTACGGCGTGTCCCCTACCAAGCTGAACGACCTGTGCTTCACAAACGTGTA
CGCCGACAGCTTCGTGATCCGGGGAAATGAAGTGAGTCAGATTGCCCCTGGACAGACAGGCAACATCGCC
GACTACAACTACAAGCTGCCCGACGACTTCACCGGCTGTGTGATTGCCTGGAACAGCAACAAGCTGGACT
CCAAACCCAGCGGCAACTACAATTACCTGTACCGGCTGTTCCGGAAGTCCAAGCTGAAGCCCTTCGAGCG
GGACATCTCCACCGAGATCTATCAGGCCGGCAACCGGCCTTGTAACGGCGTGGCAGGCCCCAACTGCTAC
TCCCCACTGCAGTCCTACGGCTTTCGGCCCACATATGGCGTGGGCCATCAGCCCTACAGAGTGGTGGTGC
TGAGCTTCGAACTGCTGCATGCCCCTGCCACAGTGTGCGGCCCTAAGAAAAGCACCAATCTCGTGAAGAA
CAAATGCGTGAACTTCAACTTCAACGGCCTGACCGGCACAGGCGTGCTGACAGAGAGCAACAAGAAGTTC
CTGCCATTCCAGCAGTTTGGCCGGGATATCGCCGATACCACAGACGCCGTTAGAGATCCCCAGACACTGG
AAATCCTGGACATCACCCCTTGCAGCTTCGGCGGAGTGTCTGTGATCACCCCTGGCACCAACACCAGCAA
TCAGGTGGCAGTGCTGTACCAGGGCGTGAACTGTACCGAAGTGCCCGTGGCCATTCACGCCGATCAGCTG
ACACCTACATGGCGGGTGTACTCCACCGGCAGCAATGTGTTTCAGACCAGAGCCGGCTGTCTGATCGGAG
CCGAGTACGTGAACAATAGCTACGAGTGCGACATCCCCATCGGCGCTGGCATCTGTGCCAGCTACCAGAC
ACAGACAAAGAGCCACAGACGGGCCAGATCTGTGGCCAGCCAGAGCATCATTGCCTACACAATGTCTCTG
GGCGCCGAGAACAGCGTGGCCTACTCCAACAACTCTATCGCTATCCCCACCAACTTCACCATCAGCGTGA
CCACAGAGATCCTGCCTGTGTCCATGACCAAGACCAGCGTGGACTGCACCATGTACATCTGCGGCGATTC
CACCGAGTGCTCCAACCTGCTGCTGCAGTACGGCAGCTTCTGCACCCAGCTGAAAAGAGCCCTGACAGGG
ATCGCCGTGGAACAGGACAAGAACACCCAAGAGGTGTTCGCCCAAGTGAAGCAGATCTACAAGACCCCTC
CTATCAAGTACTTCGGCGGCTTCAATTTCAGCCAGATTCTGCCCGATCCTAGCAAGCCCAGCAAGCGGAG
CTTCATCGAGGACCTGCTGTTCAACAAAGTGACACTGGCCGACGCCGGCTTCATCAAGCAGTATGGCGAT
TGTCTGGGCGACATTGCCGCCAGGGATCTGATTTGCGCCCAGAAGTTTAACGGACTGACAGTGCTGCCTC
CTCTGCTGACCGATGAGATGATCGCCCAGTACACATCTGCCCTGCTGGCCGGCACAATCACAAGCGGCTG
GACATTTGGAGCTGGCGCCGCTCTGCAGATCCCCTTTGCTATGCAGATGGCCTACAGATTCAACGGCATC
GGAGTGACCCAGAATGTGCTGTACGAGAACCAGAAGCTGATCGCCAACCAGTTCAACAGCGCCATCGGCA
AGATCCAGGACAGCCTGAGCAGCACAGCAAGCGCCCTGGGAAAGCTGCAGGACGTGGTCAACCACAATGC
CCAGGCACTGAACACCCTGGTCAAGCAGCTGTCCTCCAAGTTCGGCGCCATCAGCTCTGTGCTGAACGAT
ATCCTGAGCAGACTGGACAAGGTGGAGGCCGAGGTGCAGATCGACAGACTGATCACAGGCAGACTGCAGA
GCCTCCAGACATACGTGACCCAGCAGCTGATCAGAGCCGCCGAGATTAGAGCCTCTGCCAATCTGGCCGC
CACCAAGATGTCTGAGTGTGTGCTGGGCCAGAGCAAGAGAGTGGACTTTTGCGGCAAGGGCTACCACCTG
ATGAGCTTCCCTCAGTCTGCCCCTCACGGCGTGGTGTTTCTGCACGTGACATACGTTCCCGCTCAAGAGA
AGAATTTCACCACCGCTCCAGCCATCTGCCACGACGGCAAAGCCCACTTTCCTAGAGAAGGCGTGTTCGT
GTCCAACGGCACCCATTGGTTCGTGACACAGCGGAACTTCTACGAGCCCCAGATCATCACCACCGACAAC
ACCTTCGTGTCTGGCAACTGCGACGTCGTGATCGGCATTGTGAACAATACCGTGTACGACCCTCTGCAGC
CCGAGCTGGACAGCTTCAAAGAGGAACTGGACAAGTACTTTAAGAACCACACAAGCCCCGACGTGGACCT
GGGCGATATCAGCGGAATCAATGCCAGCGTCGTGAACATCCAGAAAGAGATCGACCGGCTGAACGAGGTG
GCCAAGAATCTGAACGAGAGCCTGATCGACCTGCAAGAACTGGGGAAGTACGAGCAGTACATCAAGTGGC
CCTGGTACATCTGGCTGGGCTTTATCGCCGGACTGATTGCCATCGTGATGGTCACAATCATGCTGTGTTG
CATGACCAGCTGCTGTAGCTGCCTGAAGGGCTGTTGTAGCTGTGGCAGCTGCTGCTAGTTCGACGAGGAC
GATTCTGAGCCCGTGCTGAAGGGCGTGAAACTGCACTACACATGAGCGGCCGCCTCGAGTCTAGAGGGCC
CGTTTAAACCCGCTGATCAGCCTCGACTGTGCCTTCTAGTTGCCAGCCATCTGTTGTTTGCCCCTCCCCC
GTGCCTTCCTTGACCCTGGAAGGTGCCACTCCCACTGTCCTTTCCTAATAAAATGAGGAAATTGCATCGC
ATTGTCTGAGTAGGTGTCATTCTATTCTGGGGGGTGGGGTGGGGCAGGACAGCAAGGGGGAGGATTGGGA
AGACAATAGCAGGCATGCTGGGGATGCGGTGGGCTCTATGGCTTCTGAGGCGGAAAGAACCAGCTGGGGC
TCTAGGGGGTATCCCC
[124 nt withheld, positions 5057-5180]
C
[91 nt withheld, positions 5182-5272]
A
[49 nt withheld, positions 5274-5322]
CCTTTGACGTTGGAGTCCACGTTCTTT
[37 nt withheld, positions 5350-5386]
ACCCTATCTCGGTCTATTCTTTTGATTTATAAGGGATTTTGCCGATTTCGGCCTATTGGTTAAAAAATGA
GCTGATTTAACAAAAATTTAACGCGAATTAATTCTGTGGAATGTGTGTCAGTTAGGGTGTGGAAAGTCCC
CAGGCTCCCCAGCAGGCAGAAGTATGCAAAGCATGCATCTCAATTAGTCAGCAACCAGGTGTGGAAAGTC
CCCAGGCTCCCCAGCAGGCAGAAGTATGCAAAGCATGCATCTCAATTAGTCAGCAACCATAGTCCCGCCC
CTAACTCCGCCCATCCCGCCCCTAACTCCGCCCAGTTCCGCCCATTCTCCGCCCCATGGCTGACTAATTT
TTTTTATTTATGCAGAGGCCGAGGCCGCCTCTGCCTCTGAGCTATTCCAGAAGTAGTGAGGAGGCTTTTT
TGGAGGCCTAGGCTTTTGCAAAAAGCTCCCGGGAGCTTGTATATCCATTTTCGGATCTGATCAAGAGACA
GGATGAGGATCGTTTCGCATGATTGAACAAGATGGATTGCACGCAGGTTCTCCGGCCGCTTGGGTGGAGA
GGCTATTCGGCTATGACTGGGCACAACAGACAATCGGCTGCTCTGATGCCGCCGTGTTCCGGCTGTCAGC
GCAGGGGCGCCCGGTTCTTTTTGTCAAGACCGACCTGTCCGGTGCCCTGAATGAACTGCAGGACGAGGCA
GCGCGGCTATCGTGGCTGGCCACGACGGGCGTTCCTTGCGCAGCTGTGCTCGACGTTGTCACTGAAGCGG
GAAGGGACTGGCTGCTATTGGGCGAAGTGCCGGGGCAGGATCTCCTGTCATCTCACCTTGCTCCTGCCGA
GAAAGTATCCATCATGGCTGATGCAATGCGGCGGCTGCATACGCTTGATCCGGCTACCTGCCCATTCGAC
CACCAAGCGAAACATCGCATCGAGCGAGCACGTACTCGGATGGAAGCCGGTCTTGTCGATCAGGATGATC
TGGACGAAGAGCATCAGGGGCTCGCGCCAGCCGAACTGTTCGCCAGGCTCAAGGCGCGCATGCCCGACGG
CGAGGATCTCGTCGTGACCCATGGCGATGCCTGCTTGCCGAATATCATGGTGGAAAATGGCCGCTTTTCT
GGATTCATCGACTGTGGCCGGCTGGGTGTGGCGGACCGCTATCAGGACATAGCGTTGGCTACCCGTGATA
TTGCTGAAGAGCTTGGCGGCGAATGGGCTGACCGCTTCCTCGTGCTTTACGGTATCGCCGCTCCCGATTC
GCAGCGCATCGCCTTCTATCGCCTTCTTGACGAGTTCTTCTGAGCGGGACTCTGGGGTTCGAAATGACCG
ACCAAGCGACGCCCAACCTGCCATCACGAGATTTCGATTCCACCGCCGCCTTCTATGAAAGGTTGGGCTT
CGGAATCGTTTTCCGGGACGCCGGCTGGATGATCCTCCAGCGCGGGGATCTCATGCTGGAGTTCTTCGCC
CACCCCAACTTGTTTATTGCAGCTTATAATGGTTACAAATAAAGCAATAGCATCACAAATTTCACAAATA
AAGCATTTTTTTCACTGCATTCTAGTTGTGGTTTGTCCAAACTCATCAATGTATCTTATCATGTCTGTAT
ACCGTCGACCTCTAGCTAGAGCTTGGCGTAATCATGGTCATAGCTGTTTCCTGTGTGAAATTGTTATCCG
CTCACAATTCCACACAACATACGAGCCGGAAGCATAAAGTGTAAAGCCTGGGGTGCCTAATGAGTGAGCT
AACTCACATTAATTGCGTTGCGCTCACTGCCCGCTTTCCAGTCGGGAAACCTGTCGTGCCAGCTGCATTA
ATGAATCGGCCAACGCGCGGGGAGAGGCGGTTTGCGTATTGGGCGCTCTTCCGCTTCCTCGCTCACTGAC
TCGCTGCGCTCGGTCGTTCGGCTGCGGCGAGCGGTATCAGCTCACTCAAAGGCGGTAATACGGTTATCCA
CAGAATCAGGGGATAACGCAGGAAAGAACATGTGAGCAAAAGGCCAGCAAAAGGCCAGGAACCGTAAAAA
GGCCGCGTTGCTGGCGTTTTTCCATAGGCTCCGCCCCCCTGACGAGCATCACAAAAATCGACGCTCAAGT
CAGAGGTGGCGAAACCCGACAGGACTATAAAGATACCAGGCGTTTCCCCCTGGAAGCTCCCTCGTGCGCT
CTCCTGTTCCGACCCTGCCGCTTACCGGATACCTGTCCGCCTTTCTCCCTTCGGGAAGCGTGGCGCTTTC
TCATAGCTCACGCTGTAGGTATCTCAGTTCGGTGTAGGTCGTTCGCTCCAAGCTGGGCTGTGTGCACGAA
CCCCCCGTTCAGCCCGACCGCTGCGCCTTATCCGGTAACTATCGTCTTGAGTCCAACCCGGTAAGACACG
ACTTATCGCCACTGGCAGCAGCCACTGGTAACAGGATTAGCAGAGCGAGGTATGTAGGCGGTGCTACAGA
GTTCTTGAAGTGGTGGCCTAACTACGGCTACACTAGAAGAACAGTATTTGGTATCTGCGCTCTGCTGAAG
CCAGTTACCTTCGGAAAAAGAGTTGGTAGCTCTTGATCCGGCAAACAAACCACCGCTGGTAGCGGTGGTT
TTTTTGTTTGCAAGCAGCAGATTACGCGCAGAAAAAAAGGATCTCAAGAAGATCCTTTGATCTTTTCTAC
GGGGTCTGACGCTCAGTGGAACGAAAACTCACGTTAAGGGATTTTGGTCATGAGATTATCAAAAAGGATC
TTCACCTAGATCCTTTTAAATTAAAAATGAAGTTTTAAATCAATCTAAAGTATATATGAGTAAACTTGGT
CTGACAGTTACCAATGCTTAATCAGTGAGGCACCTATCTCAGCGATCTGTCTATTTCGTTCATCCATAGT
TGCCTGACTCCCCGTCGTGTAGATAACTACGATACGGGAGGGCTTACCATCTGGCCCCAGTGCTGCAATG
ATACCGCGAGACCCACGCTCACCGGCTCCAGATTTATCAGCAATAAACCAGCCAGCCGGAAGGGCCGAGC
GCAGAAGTGGTCCTGCAACTTTATCCGCCTCCATCCAGTCTATTAATTGTTGCCGGGAAGCTAGAGTAAG
TAGTTCGCCAGTTAATAGTTTGCGCAACGTTGTTGCCATTGCTACAGGCATCGTGGTGTCACGCTCGTCG
TTTGGTATGGCTTCATTCAGCTCCGGTTCCCAACGATCAAGGCGAGTTACATGATCCCCCATGTTGTGCA
AAAAAGCGGTTAGCTCCTTCGGTCCTCCGATCGTTGTCAGAAGTAAGTTGGCCGCAGTGTTATCACTCAT
GGTTATGGCAGCACTGCATAATTCTCTTACTGTCATGCCATCCGTAAGATGCTTTTCTGTGACTGGTGAG
TACTCAACCAAGTCATTCTGAGAATAGTGTATGCGGCGACCGAGTTGCTCTTGCCCGGCGTCAATACGGG
ATAATACCGCGCCACATAGCAGAACTTTAAAAGTGCTCATCATTGGAAAACGTTCTTCGGGGCGAAAACT
CTCAAGGATCTTACCGCTGTTGAGATCCAGTTCGATGTAACCCACTCGTGCACCCAACTGATCTTCAGCA
TCTTTTACTTTCACCAGCGTTTCTGGGTGAGCAAAAACAGGAAGGCAAAATGCCGCAAAAAAGGGAATAA
GGGCGACACGGAAATGTTGAATACTCATACTCTTCCTTTTTCAATATTATTGAAGCATTTATCAGGGTTA
TTGTCTCATGAGCGGATACATATTTGAATGTATTTAGAAAAATAAACAAATAGGGGTTCCGCGCACATTT
CCCCGAAAAGTGCCACCTGACGTC
Features (pLannotate 1.2.2; 20 found; start..end, strand, type, name):
     28..80      -  misc_feature   bom (fragment): basis of mobility region from pBR322
    235..614     +  enhancer       CMV enhancer: human cytomegalovirus immediate early enhancer
    615..818     +  promoter       CMV promoter: human cytomegalovirus (CMV) immediate early promoter
    814..847     +  LTR            5' LTR (truncated) (fragment): truncated 5' long terminal repeat (LTR) from HIV-1
    863..881     +  promoter       T7 promoter: promoter for bacteriophage T7 RNA polymerase
    926..4732    +  CDS            S: SPIKE_SARS2 - Experimental evidence at protein level: Swiss-Prot protein existence level 1. [Spike glycoprotein]: May down-regulate host tetherin (BST2) by lysosomal degradation, thereby counteracting its antiviral activity. From Severe acute respiratory syndrome coronavirus 2 (2019-nCoV) (SARS-CoV-2).
   4787..5011    +  polyA_signal   bGH poly(A) signal: bovine growth hormone polyadenylation signal
   5015..5036    +  promoter       SV40 promoter (fragment): SV40 enhancer and early promoter
   5057..5485    +  rep_origin     f1 ori (sequence partly withheld): f1 bacteriophage origin of replication; arrow indicates direction of (+) strand synthesis
   5499..5828    +  promoter       SV40 promoter: SV40 enhancer and early promoter
   5895..6686    +  CDS            neo: KKA2_KLEPN - Also known as kan, nptII. Experimental evidence at protein level: Swiss-Prot protein existence level 1. Resistance to kanamycin, neomycin, paromomycin, ribostamycin, butirosin and gentamicin B. From Klebsiella pneumoniae.
   6710..6868    +  CDS            ble (fragment): BLE_KLEPN - Experimental evidence at protein level: Swiss-Prot protein existence level 1. Binding protein with a strong affinity to the bleomycin family of antibiotics. Binds to CL990; an antimitotic-antibiotic compound. From Klebsiella pneumoniae.
   6863..6984    +  polyA_signal   SV40 poly(A) signal: SV40 polyadenylation signal
   7057..7073    -  protein_bind   lac operator: The lac repressor binds to the lac operator to inhibit transcription in E. coli. This inhibition can be relieved by adding lactose or isopropyl-β-D-thiogalactopyranoside (IPTG). lac repressor encoded by lacI
   7081..7111    -  promoter       lac promoter: promoter for the E. coli lac operon
   7126..7147    -  protein_bind   CAP binding site: CAP binding activates transcription in the presence of cAMP. E. coli catabolite activator protein
   7160..7252    -  CDS            lacI (fragment): lac repressor; lacI; The lac repressor binds to the lac operator to inhibit transcription in E. coli. This inhibition can be relieved by adding lactose or isopropyl-β-D-thiogalactopyranoside (IPTG).
   7435..8023    -  rep_origin     ori: high-copy-number ColE1/pMB1/pBR322/pUC origin of replication
   8194..9054    -  CDS            AmpR: β-lactamase; bla; confers resistance to ampicillin, carbenicillin, and related antibiotics
   9055..9159    -  promoter       AmpR promoter: bla
