[The description below was written by a language model from this plasmid's Addgene catalogue record and pLannotate feature annotations shown in this document.]
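Description:
XBB.1.5+K478R is a mammalian expression plasmid built on the pcDNA3.1 backbone that encodes the SARS-CoV-2 Spike glycoprotein of the Omicron XBB.1.5 lineage carrying an additional K478R substitution and lacking the last 19 amino acids of the cytoplasmic tail. The full sequence record is about 9.2 kb. In bacteria it is maintained at high copy through a ColE1/pUC-type origin and selected with ampicillin via the β-lactamase gene and its native promoter. An f1 phage origin is also present, along with small remnants of lac regulatory sequence and a bom fragment that are backbone carry-over rather than functional parts of the design.

The Spike open reading frame, roughly 3.8 kb, sits downstream of the human cytomegalovirus immediate-early enhancer and promoter and is terminated by the bovine growth hormone polyadenylation signal, giving strong constitutive expression in transfected mammalian cells. A T7 promoter lies between the CMV promoter and the coding sequence, as is standard in pcDNA3.1, and can serve for in vitro transcription or as a sequencing primer site. The short match to a truncated HIV-1 LTR at the promoter junction is only a few dozen bases and is probably an annotation artefact. A separate SV40 early promoter drives a neomycin phosphotransferase cassette ending in an SV40 poly(A) signal, which allows G418 selection of stable mammalian lines; a short ble fragment follows this gene.

The record does not state a specific application. However, C-terminal tail truncation of Spike is commonly used to improve its surface display and incorporation into pseudotyped viral particles, so the construct suits pseudovirus neutralisation and entry assays probing the effect of the residue 478 change on the XBB.1.5 background.
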