Addgene plasmid #208587: XBB.1.5+K478R
Purpose: Mammalian expression vector for expressing XBB.1.5+K478R SARS-CoV-2 Spike, with 19AA cytoplasmic tail truncation
Depositing lab: Ben Murrell. Depositing organization: Karolinska Institutet.
Backbone
  Vector backbone: pcDNA3.1
  Vector type: Mammalian Expression
Growth in bacteria
  Bacterial resistance: Ampicillin, 100 μg/mL
  Growth temperature: 37°C
  Growth strain: DH5alpha
  Copy number: High Copy
How to cite: XBB.1.5+K478R was a gift from Ben Murrell (Addgene plasmid # 208587 ; http://n2t.net/addgene:208587 ; RRID:Addgene_208587)
